Addgene plasmid #26587: pGEX iLOV
Depositing lab: John Christie. Depositing organization: University of Glasgow. Publication: The photoreversible fluorescent protein iLOV outperforms GFP as a reporter of plant virus infection. Chapman S, Faulkner C, Kaiserli E, Garcia-Mata C, Savenkov EI, Roberts AG, Oparka KJ, Christie JM. Proc Natl Acad Sci U S A. 2008 Dec 16. 105(50):20038-43. 10.1073/pnas.0807551105 PubMed 19060199.
Backbone
  Vector backbone: pGEX-4T-1
  Backbone manufacturer: GE Healthcare
  Backbone size w/o insert (bp): 4900
  Vector type: Bacterial Expression
Growth in bacteria
  Bacterial resistance: Ampicillin, 100 μg/mL
  Growth temperature: 37°C
  Growth strain: DH5alpha
  Copy number: High Copy
Gene/Insert
  Gene/Insert name: iLOV (alt names: Improved Lov; formerly Phot2)
  Species: A. thaliana (mustard weed)
  Insert size (bp): 330
  Tag / fusion protein: GST (N terminal on backbone)
  Cloning method: Restriction Enzyme; 5′ cloning site EcoRI (not destroyed); 3′ cloning site SalI (not destroyed)
  Sequencing primers: 5′ pGEX-5; 3′ pGEX-3
Terms and licenses: Academic/Nonprofit Terms; Industry Terms: Not Available to Industry
How to cite: pGEX iLOV was a gift from John Christie (Addgene plasmid # 26587 ; http://n2t.net/addgene:26587 ; RRID:Addgene_26587)
