[The description below was written by a language model from this plasmid's Addgene catalogue record and pLannotate feature annotations shown in this document.]
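Description:
pGEX iLOV is a bacterial expression plasmid built on the pGEX-4T-1 backbone for producing the flavin-based fluorescent protein iLOV as a glutathione S-transferase fusion in E. coli. It replicates from a high-copy ColE1/pMB1-type origin and is selected with ampicillin through the β-lactamase (AmpR) gene and its own promoter. The sequenced record is about 5.3 kb, consistent with a roughly 4.9 kb backbone carrying a 330 bp insert. Short fragments of bom, rop, yciV and a lacZα segment with its lac promoter, operator and CAP site are annotated as well; these are backbone remnants rather than functional parts of the expression cassette.

Expression is driven by the tac promoter, a strong trp/lac hybrid, followed by a lac operator. The plasmid also carries lacI with its own promoter, so the repressor keeps transcription off until it is relieved with IPTG. Downstream lies the Schistosoma japonicum GST coding sequence, followed by the iLOV insert cloned between EcoRI and SalI sites, both retained, which places GST at the N terminus of the fusion. iLOV ("improved LOV") derives from Arabidopsis thaliana phototropin 2 (Phot2). The annotation tool labels this 330 bp region as BR1, a related flavin-dependent fluorescent protein from A. thaliana; this most likely reflects sequence similarity, and the catalogue identifies the insert as iLOV. The GST tag allows affinity purification on glutathione resin. The associated publication presents iLOV as a photoreversible alternative to GFP for reporting plant virus infection, and this plasmid provides a way to make the recombinant protein in bacteria, although the record does not state a specific purpose.
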