Features (pLannotate 1.2.2; 17 found; start..end, strand, type, name):
      1..52      -  misc_feature   bom (fragment): basis of mobility region from pBR322
     59..136     +  promoter       lacI promoter: lacI
    137..1219    +  CDS            lacI: lac repressor; lacI; The lac repressor binds to the lac operator to inhibit transcription in E. coli. This inhibition can be relieved by adding lactose or isopropyl-β-D-thiogalactopyranoside (IPTG).
   1232..1253    +  protein_bind   CAP binding site: CAP binding activates transcription in the presence of cAMP. E. coli catabolite activator protein
   1268..1298    +  promoter       lac promoter: promoter for the E. coli lac operon
   1306..1322    +  protein_bind   lac operator: The lac repressor binds to the lac operator to inhibit transcription in E. coli. This inhibition can be relieved by adding lactose or isopropyl-β-D-thiogalactopyranoside (IPTG). lac repressor encoded by lacI
   1342..1515    +  CDS            lacZα: LacZα fragment of β-galactosidase; lacZ fragment
   1779..1895    -  CDS            yciV (fragment): RNAAM_ECOLI - Also known as trpH From Escherichia coli (strain K12).
   1971..1999    +  promoter       tac promoter: strong E. coli promoter; hybrid between the trp and lac UV5 promoters
   2007..2023    +  protein_bind   lac operator: The lac repressor binds to the lac operator to inhibit transcription in E. coli. This inhibition can be relieved by adding lactose or isopropyl-β-D-thiogalactopyranoside (IPTG). lac repressor encoded by lacI
   2046..2699    +  CDS            GST26_SCHJA: Experimental evidence at protein level: Swiss-Prot protein existence level 1. GST isoenzymes appear to play a central role in the parasite detoxification system. Other functions are also suspected including a role in increasing the solubility of haematin in the parasite gut. From Schistosoma japonicum (Blood fluke).
   2733..3062    +  CDS            BR1: BR1 is a basic (constitutively fluorescent) cyan fluorescent protein published in 2019, derived from Arabidopsis thaliana. It requires the cofactor flavin for fluorescence.
   3103..3142    +  CDS            rop (fragment): Rop protein, which maintains plasmids at low copy number; rop
   3244..3284    +  misc_feature   bom (fragment): basis of mobility region from pBR322
   3389..3493    +  promoter       AmpR promoter: bla
   3494..4354    +  CDS            AmpR: β-lactamase; bla; confers resistance to ampicillin, carbenicillin, and related antibiotics
   4525..5113    +  rep_origin     ori: high-copy-number ColE1/pMB1/pBR322/pUC origin of replication
>Addgene plasmid #26587 | pGEX iLOV | addgene full sequence | sequence record 442880 | Addgene NGS Result
CCTGATGCGGTATTTTCTCCTTACGCATCTGTGCGGTATTTCACACCGCATAAATTCCGACACCATCGAA
TGGCGCAAAACCTTTCGCGGTATGGCATGATAGCGCCCGGAAGAGAGTCAATTCAGGGTGGTGAATGTGA
AACCAGTAACGTTATACGATGTCGCAGAGTATGCCGGTGTCTCTTATCAGACCGTTTCCCGCGTGGTGAA
CCAGGCCAGCCACGTTTCTGCGAAAACGCGGGAAAAAGTGGAAGCGGCGATGGCGGAGCTGAATTACATT
CCCAACCGCGTGGCACAACAACTGGCGGGCAAACAGTCGTTGCTGATTGGCGTTGCCACCTCCAGTCTGG
CCCTGCACGCGCCGTCGCAAATTGTCGCGGCGATTAAATCTCGCGCCGATCAACTGGGTGCCAGCGTGGT
GGTGTCGATGGTAGAACGAAGCGGCGTCGAAGCCTGTAAAGCGGCGGTGCACAATCTTCTCGCGCAACGC
GTCAGTGGGCTGATCATTAACTATCCGCTGGATGACCAGGATGCCATTGCTGTGGAAGCTGCCTGCACTA
ATGTTCCGGCGTTATTTCTTGATGTCTCTGACCAGACACCCATCAACAGTATTATTTTCTCCCATGAAGA
CGGTACGCGACTGGGCGTGGAGCATCTGGTCGCATTGGGTCACCAGCAAATCGCGCTGTTAGCGGGCCCA
TTAAGTTCTGTCTCGGCGCGTCTGCGTCTGGCTGGCTGGCATAAATATCTCACTCGCAATCAAATTCAGC
CGATAGCGGAACGGGAAGGCGACTGGAGTGCCATGTCCGGTTTTCAACAAACCATGCAAATGCTGAATGA
GGGCATCGTTCCCACTGCGATGCTGGTTGCCAACGATCAGATGGCGCTGGGCGCAATGCGCGCCATTACC
GAGTCCGGGCTGCGCGTTGGTGCGGATATCTCGGTAGTGGGATACGACGATACCGAAGACAGCTCATGTT
ATATCCCGCCGTTAACCACCATCAAACAGGATTTTCGCCTGCTGGGGCAAACCAGCGTGGACCGCTTGCT
GCAACTCTCTCAGGGCCAGGCGGTGAAGGGCAATCAGCTGTTGCCCGTCTCACTGGTGAAAAGAAAAACC
ACCCTGGCGCCCAATACGCAAACCGCCTCTCCCCGCGCGTTGGCCGATTCATTAATGCAGCTGGCACGAC
AGGTTTCCCGACTGGAAAGCGGGCAGTGAGCGCAACGCAATTAATGTAAGTTAGCTCACTCATTAGGCAC
CCCAGGCTTTACACTTTATGCTTCCGGCTCGTATGTTGTGTGGAATTGTGAGCGGATAACAATTTCACAC
AGGAAACAGCTATGACCATGATTACGGATTCACTGGCCGTCGTTTTACAACGTCGTGACTGGGAAAACCC
TGGCGTTACCCAACTTAATCGCCTTGCAGCACATCCCCCTTTCGCCAGCTGGCGTAATAGCGAAGAGGCC
CGCACCGATCGCCCTTCCCAACAGTTGCGCAGCCTGAATGGCGAATGGCGCTTTGCCTGGTTTCCGGCAC
CAGAAGCGGTGCCGGAAAGCTGGCTGGAGTGCGATCTTCCTGAGGCCGATACTGTCGTCGTCCCCTCAAA
CTGGCAGATGCACGGTTACGATGCGCCCATCTACACCAACGTGACCTATCCCATTACGGTCAATCCGCCG
TTTGTTCCCACGGAGAATCCGACGGGTTGTTACTCGCTCACATTTAATGTTGATGAAAGCTGGCTACAGG
AAGGCCAGACGCGAATTATTTTTGATGGCGTTGGAATTAGCTTATCGACTGCACGGTGCACCAATGCTTC
TGGCGTCAGGCAGCCATCGGAAGCTGTGGTATGGCTGTGCAGGTCGTAAATCACTGCATAATTCGTGTCG
CTCAAGGCGCACTCCCGTTCTGGATAATGTTTTTTGCGCCGACATCATAACGGTTCTGGCAAATATTCTG
AAATGAGCTGTTGACAATTAATCATCGGCTCGTATAATGTGTGGAATTGTGAGCGGATAACAATTTCACA
CAGGAAACAGTATTCATGTCCCCTATACTAGGTTATTGGAAAATTAAGGGCCTTGTGCAACCCACTCGAC
TTCTTTTGGAATATCTTGAAGAAAAATATGAAGAGCATTTGTATGAGCGCGATGAAGGTGATAAATGGCG
AAACAAAAAGTTTGAATTGGGTTTGGAGTTTCCCAATCTTCCTTATTATATTGATGGTGATGTTAAATTA
ACACAGTCTATGGCCATCATACGTTATATAGCTGACAAGCACAACATGTTGGGTGGTTGTCCAAAAGAGC
GTGCAGAGATTTCAATGCTTGAAGGAGCGGTTTTGGATATTAGATACGGTGTTTCGAGAATTGCATATAG
TAAAGACTTTGAAACTCTCAAAGTTGATTTTCTTAGCAAGCTACCTGAAATGCTGAAAATGTTCGAAGAT
CGTTTATGTCATAAAACATATTTAAATGGTGATCATGTAACCCATCCTGACTTCATGTTGTATGACGCTC
TTGATGTTGTTTTATACATGGACCCAATGTGCCTGGATGCGTTCCCAAAATTAGTTTGTTTTAAAAAACG
TATTGAAGCTATCCCACAAATTGATAAGTACTTGAAATCCAGCAAGTATATAGCATGGCCTTTGCAGGGC
TGGCAAGCCACGTTTGGTGGTGGCGACCATCCTCCAAAATCGGATCTGGTTCCGCGTGGATCCCCGGAAT
TCATAGAGAAGAATTTCGTCATCACTGATCCTAGGCTTCCCGATAATCCCATTATCTTTGCATCAGACGG
CTTTCTTGAATTGACAGAGTATTCGCGCGAGGAAATATTGGGGAGAAATGCCCGGTTTCTTCAGGGGCCA
GAGACAGATCAAGCGACTGTCCAGAAGATAAGAGACGCAATTAGAGATCAGAGGGAGACTACTGTGCAGT
TGATAAACTACACTAAAAGCGGAAAGAAATTCTGGAACTTACTCCACCTGCAACCTGTGCGTGATCAGAA
GGGAGAGCTTCAATACTTCATCGGTGTGCAGCTCGATGGAAGTGATCATGTATAAGTCGACTCGAGCGGC
CGCATCGTGACTGACTGACGATCTGCCTCGCGCGTTTCGGTGATGACGGTGAAAACCTCTGACACATGCA
GCTCCCGGAGACGGTCACAGCTTGTCTGTAAGCGGATGCCGGGAGCAGACAAGCCCGTCAGGGCGCGTCA
GCGGGTGTTGGCGGGTGTCGGGGCGCAGCCATGACCCAGTCACGTAGCGATAGCGGAGTGTATAATTCTT
GAAGACGAAAGGGCCTCGTGATACGCCTATTTTTATAGGTTAATGTCATGATAATAATGGTTTCTTAGAC
GTCAGGTGGCACTTTTCGGGGAAATGTGCGCGGAACCCCTATTTGTTTATTTTTCTAAATACATTCAAAT
ATGTATCCGCTCATGAGACAATAACCCTGATAAATGCTTCAATAATATTGAAAAAGGAAGAGTATGAGTA
TTCAACATTTCCGTGTCGCCCTTATTCCCTTTTTTGCGGCATTTTGCCTTCCTGTTTTTGCTCACCCAGA
AACGCTGGTGAAAGTAAAAGATGCTGAAGATCAGTTGGGTGCACGAGTGGGTTACATCGAACTGGATCTC
AACAGCGGTAAGATCCTTGAGAGTTTTCGCCCCGAAGAACGTTTTCCAATGATGAGCACTTTTAAAGTTC
TGCTATGTGGCGCGGTATTATCCCGTGTTGACGCCGGGCAAGAGCAACTCGGTCGCCGCATACACTATTC
TCAGAATGACTTGGTTGAGTACTCACCAGTCACAGAAAAGCATCTTACGGATGGCATGACAGTAAGAGAA
TTATGCAGTGCTGCCATAACCATGAGTGATAACACTGCGGCCAACTTACTTCTGACAACGATCGGAGGAC
CGAAGGAGCTAACCGCTTTTTTGCACAACATGGGGGATCATGTAACTCGCCTTGATCGTTGGGAACCGGA
GCTGAATGAAGCCATACCAAACGACGAGCGTGACACCACGATGCCTGCAGCAATGGCAACAACGTTGCGC
AAACTATTAACTGGCGAACTACTTACTCTAGCTTCCCGGCAACAATTAATAGACTGGATGGAGGCGGATA
AAGTTGCAGGACCACTTCTGCGCTCGGCCCTTCCGGCTGGCTGGTTTATTGCTGATAAATCTGGAGCCGG
TGAGCGTGGGTCTCGCGGTATCATTGCAGCACTGGGGCCAGATGGTAAGCCCTCCCGTATCGTAGTTATC
TACACGACGGGGAGTCAGGCAACTATGGATGAACGAAATAGACAGATCGCTGAGATAGGTGCCTCACTGA
TTAAGCATTGGTAACTGTCAGACCAAGTTTACTCATATATACTTTAGATTGATTTAAAACTTCATTTTTA
ATTTAAAAGGATCTAGGTGAAGATCCTTTTTGATAATCTCATGACCAAAATCCCTTAACGTGAGTTTTCG
TTCCACTGAGCGTCAGACCCCGTAGAAAAGATCAAAGGATCTTCTTGAGATCCTTTTTTTCTGCGCGTAA
TCTGCTGCTTGCAAACAAAAAAACCACCGCTACCAGCGGTGGTTTGTTTGCCGGATCAAGAGCTACCAAC
TCTTTTTCCGAAGGTAACTGGCTTCAGCAGAGCGCAGATACCAAATACTGTCCTTCTAGTGTAGCCGTAG
TTAGGCCACCACTTCAAGAACTCTGTAGCACCGCCTACATACCTCGCTCTGCTAATCCTGTTACCAGTGG
CTGCTGCCAGTGGCGATAAGTCGTGTCTTACCGGGTTGGACTCAAGACGATAGTTACCGGATAAGGCGCA
GCGGTCGGGCTGAACGGGGGGTTCGTGCACACAGCCCAGCTTGGAGCGAACGACCTACACCGAACTGAGA
TACCTACAGCGTGAGCTATGAGAAAGCGCCACGCTTCCCGAAGGGAGAAAGGCGGACAGGTATCCGGTAA
GCGGCAGGGTCGGAACAGGAGAGCGCACGAGGGAGCTTCCAGGGGGAAACGCCTGGTATCTTTATAGTCC
TGTCGGGTTTCGCCACCTCTGACTTGAGCGTCGATTTTTGTGATGCTCGTCAGGGGGGCGGAGCCTATGG
AAAAACGCCAGCAACGCGGCCTTTTTACGGTTCCTGGCCTTTTGCTGGCCTTTTGCTCACATGTTCTTTC
CTGCGTTATCCCCTGATTCTGTGGATAACCGTATTACCGCCTTTGAGTGAGCTGATACCGCTCGCCGCAG
CCGAACGACCGAGCGCAGCGAGTCAGTGAGCGAGGAAGCGGAAGAGCG
