>Addgene plasmid #26587 | pGEX iLOV | depositor partial sequence | sequence record 12597 | Author sequence
ATAGAGAAGAATTTCGTCATCACTGATCCTAGGCTTCCCGATAATCCCATTATCTTTGCATCAGACGGCT
TTCTTGAATTGACAGAGTATTCGCGCGAGGAAATATTGGGGAGAAATGCCCGGTTTCTTCAGGGGCCAGA
GACAGATCAAGCGACTGTCCAGAAGATAAGAGACGCAATTAGAGATCAGAGGGAGACTACTGTGCAGTTG
ATAAACTACACTAAAAGCGGAAAGAAATTCTGGAACTTACTCCACCTGCAACCTGTGCGTGATCAGAAGG
GAGAGCTTCAATACTTCATCGGTGTGCAGCTCGATGGAAGTGATCATGTA
