>Addgene plasmid #26587 | pGEX iLOV | addgene partial sequence | sequence record 32797 | 26587 with pGEX5'
GCGTGGATCCCCGGAATTCATAGAGAAGAATTTCGTCATCACTGATCCTAGGCTTCCCGATAATCCCATT
ATCTTTGCATCAGACGGCTTTCTTGAATTGACAGAGTATTCGCGCGAGGAAATATTGGGGAGAAATGCCC
GGTTTCTTCAGGGGCCAGAGACAGATCAAGCGACTGTCCAGAAGATAAGAGACGCAATTAGAGATCAGAG
GGAGACTACTGTGCAGTTGATAAACTACACTAAAAGCGGAAAGAAATTCTGGAACTTACTCCACCTGCAA
CCTGTGCGTGATCAGAAGGGAGAGCTTCAATACTTCATCGGTGTGCAGCTCGATGGAAGTGATCATGTAT
AAGTCGACTCGAGCGGCCGCATCGTGACTGACTGACGATCTGCCTCGCGCGTTTCGGTGATGACGGTGAA
AACCTCTGACACATGCAGCTCCCGGAGACGGTCACAGCTTGTCTGTAAGCGGATGCCGGGAGCAGACAAG
CCCGTCAGGGCGCGTCAGCGGGTGTTGGCGGGTGTCGGGGCGCAGCCATGACCCAGTCACGTAGCGATAG
CGGAGTGTATAATTCTTGAAGACGAAAGGGCCTCGTGATACGCCTATTTTTATAGGTTAATGTCATGATA
ATAATGGTTTCTTAGACGTCAGGTGGCACTTTTCGGGGAAATGTGCGCGGAACCCCTATTTGTTTATTTT
TCTAAATACATTCAAATATGTATCCGCTCATGAGACAATAACCCTGATAAATGCTTCAATAATATTGAAA
AAGGAAGAGTATGAGTATTCAACATTTCCGTGTCGCCCTTATTCCCTTTTTTGCGGCATTTTGCCTTCCT
GTTTTTGCTCACCCAGAAACGCTGGTGAAAGTAAAAGATGCTGAAGATCAGTTGGGTGCACGAGTGGGTT
ACATCGACT
